>Addgene plasmid #31177 | FCK-ArchT-GFP | depositor full sequence | sequence record 14301 | Author sequence
GTCGACGGATCGGGAGATCTCCCGATCCCCTATGGTGCACTCTCAGTACAATCTGCTCTGATGCCGCATA
GTTAAGCCAGTATCTGCTCCCTGCTTGTGTGTTGGAGGTCGCTGAGTAGTGCGCGAGCAAAATTTAAGCT
ACAACAAGGCAAGGCTTGACCGACAATTGCATGAAGAATCTGCTTAGGGTTAGGCGTTTTGCGCTGCTTC
GCGATGTACGGGCCAGATATACGCGTTGACATTGATTATTGACTAGTTATTAATAGTAATCAATTACGGG
GTCATTAGTTCATAGCCCATATATGGAGTTCCGCGTTACATAACTTACGGTAAATGGCCCGCCTGGCTGA
CCGCCCAACGACCCCCGCCCATTGACGTCAATAATGACGTATGTTCCCATAGTAACGCCAATAGGGACTT
TCCATTGACGTCAATGGGTGGAGTATTTACGGTAAACTGCCCACTTGGCAGTACATCAAGTGTATCATAT
GCCAAGTACGCCCCCTATTGACGTCAATGACGGTAAATGGCCCGCCTGGCATTATGCCCAGTACATGACC
TTATGGGACTTTCCTACTTGGCAGTACATCTACGTATTAGTCATCGCTATTACCATGGTGATGCGGTTTT
GGCAGTACATCAATGGGCGTGGATAGCGGTTTGACTCACGGGGATTTCCAAGTCTCCACCCCATTGACGT
CAATGGGAGTTTGTTTTGGCACCAAAATCAACGGGACTTTCCAAAATGTCGTAACAACTCCGCCCCATTG
ACGCAAATGGGCGGTAGGCGTGTACGGTGGGAGGTCTATATAAGCAGCGCGTTTTGCCTGTACTGGGTCT
CTCTGGTTAGACCAGATCTGAGCCTGGGAGCTCTCTGGCTAACTAGGGAACCCACTGCTTAAGCCTCAAT
AAAGCTTGCCTTGAGTGCTTCAAGTAGTGTGTGCCCGTCTGTTGTGTGACTCTGGTAACTAGAGATCCCT
CAGACCCTTTTAGTCAGTGTGGAAAATCTCTAGCAGTGGCGCCCGAACAGGGACTTGAAAGCGAAAGGGA
AACCAGAGGAGCTCTCTCGACGCAGGACTCGGCTTGCTGAAGCGCGCACGGCAAGAGGCGAGGGGCGGCG
ACTGGTGAGTACGCCAAAAATTTTGACTAGCGGAGGCTAGAAGGAGAGAGATGGGTGCGAGAGCGTCAGT
ATTAAGCGGGGGAGAATTAGATCGCGATGGGAAAAAATTCGGTTAAGGCCAGGGGGAAAGAAAAAATATA
AATTAAAACATATAGTATGGGCAAGCAGGGAGCTAGAACGATTCGCAGTTAATCCTGGCCTGTTAGAAAC
ATCAGAAGGCTGTAGACAAATACTGGGACAGCTACAACCATCCCTTCAGACAGGATCAGAAGAACTTAGA
TCATTATATAATACAGTAGCAACCCTCTATTGTGTGCATCAAAGGATAGAGATAAAAGACACCAAGGAAG
CTTTAGACAAGATAGAGGAAGAGCAAAACAAAAGTAAGACCACCGCACAGCAAGCGGCCGCTGATCTTCA
GACCTGGAGGAGGAGATATGAGGGACAATTGGAGAAGTGAATTATATAAATATAAAGTAGTAAAAATTGA
ACCATTAGGAGTAGCACCCACCAAGGCAAAGAGAAGAGTGGTGCAGAGAGAAAAAAGAGCAGTGGGAATA
GGAGCTTTGTTCCTTGGGTTCTTGGGAGCAGCAGGAAGCACTATGGGCGCAGCGTCAATGACGCTGACGG
TACAGGCCAGACAATTATTGTCTGGTATAGTGCAGCAGCAGAACAATTTGCTGAGGGCTATTGAGGCGCA
ACAGCATCTGTTGCAACTCACAGTCTGGGGCATCAAGCAGCTCCAGGCAAGAATCCTGGCTGTGGAAAGA
TACCTAAAGGATCAACAGCTCCTGGGGATTTGGGGTTGCTCTGGAAAACTCATTTGCACCACTGCTGTGC
CTTGGAATGCTAGTTGGAGTAATAAATCTCTGGAACAGATTTGGAATCACACGACCTGGATGGAGTGGGA
CAGAGAAATTAACAATTACACAAGCTTAATACACTCCTTAATTGAAGAATCGCAAAACCAGCAAGAAAAG
AATGAACAAGAATTATTGGAATTAGATAAATGGGCAAGTTTGTGGAATTGGTTTAACATAACAAATTGGC
TGTGGTATATAAAATTATTCATAATGATAGTAGGAGGCTTGGTAGGTTTAAGAATAGTTTTTGCTGTACT
TTCTATAGTGAATAGAGTTAGGCAGGGATATTCACCATTATCGTTTCAGACCCACCTCCCAACCCCGAGG
GGACCCGACAGGCCCGAAGGAATAGAAGAAGAAGGTGGAGAGAGAGACAGAGACAGATCCATTCGATTAG
TGAACGGATCGGCACTGCGTGCGCCAATTCTGCAGACAAATGGCAGTATTCATCCACAATTTTAAAAGAA
AAGGGGGGATTGGGGGGTACAGTGCAGGGGAAAGAATAGTAGACATAATAGCAACAGACATACAAACTAA
AGAATTACAAAAACAAATTACAAAAATTCAAAATTTTCGGGTTTATTACAGGGACAGCAGAGATCCAGTT
TGGTTAATTAACATTATGGCCTTAGGTCACTTCATCTCCATGGGGTTCTTCTTCTGATTTTCTAGAAAAT
GAGATGGGGGTGCAGAGAGCTTCCTCAGTGACCTGCCCAGGGTCACATCAGAAATGTCAGAGCTAGAACT
TGAACTCAGATTACTAATCTTAAATTCCATGCCTTGGGGGCATGCAAGTACGATATACAGAAGGAGTGAA
CTCATTAGGGCAGATGACCAATGAGTTTAGGAAAGAAGAGTCCAGGGCAGGGTACATCTACACCACCCGC
CCAGCCCTGGGTGAGTCCAGCCACGTTCACCTCATTATAGTTGCCTCTCTCCAGTCCTACCTTGACGGGA
AGCACAAGCAGAAACTGGGACAGGAGCCCCAGGAGACCAAATCTTCATGGTCCCTCTGGGAGGATGGGTG
GGGAGAGCTGTGGCAGAGGCCTCAGGAGGGGCCCTGCTGCTCAGTGGTGACAGATAGGGGTGAGAAAGCA
GACAGAGTCATTCCGTCAGCATTCTGGGTCTGTTTGGTACTTCTTCTCACGCTAAGGTGGCGGTGTGATA
TGCACAATGGCTAAAAAGCAGGGAGAGCTGGAAAGAAACAAGGACAGAGACAGAGGCCAAGTCAACCAGA
CCAATTCCCAGAGGAAGCAAAGAAACCATTACAGAGACTACAAGGGGGAAGGGAAGGAGAGATGAATTAG
CTTCCCCTGTAAACCTTAGAACCCAGCTGTTGCCAGGGCAACGGGGCAATACCTGTCTCTTCAGAGGAGA
TGAAGTTGCCAGGGTAACTACATCCTGTCTTTCTCAAGGACCATCCCAGAATGTGGCACCCACTAGCCGT
TACCATAGCAACTGCCTCTTTGCCCCACTTAATCCCATCCCGTCTGTTAAAAGGGCCCTATAGTTGGAGG
TGGGGGAGGTAGGAAGAGCGATGATCACTTGTGGACTAAGTTTGTTCACATCCCCTTCTCCAACCCCCTC
AGTACATCACCCTGGGAGAACAAGGTCCACTTGCTTCTGGGCCCACACAGTCCTGCAGTATTGTGTATAT
AAGGCCAGGGCAACGGAGGAGCAGGTTTTGAAGTGAAAGGCAGGCAGGTGTTGGGGAGGCAGTTACCGGG
GCAACGGGAACAGGGCGTTTCGGAGGTGGTTGCCATGGGGACCTGGATGCTGACGAAGGCTCGCGAGGCT
GTGAGCAGCCACAGTGCCCTGCTCAGAAGCCCCAAGCTCGTCAATCAAGCTGGTTCTCCATTTGCACTCA
GGAGCACGGGCAGGCGAGTGGCCCCTAGTTCTGGGGGCAGCGGGGGATCCGCCACCATGGACCCCATCGC
TCTGCAGGCAGGATACGACCTGCTGGGCGACGGAAGGCCAGAGACCCTGTGGCTGGGAATCGGAACCCTG
CTGATGCTGATCGGCACCTTCTACTTCATCGTGAAGGGCTGGGGCGTGACCGACAAGGAGGCCAGGGAGT
ACTACAGCATCACAATCCTGGTGCCCGGCATCGCCAGCGCCGCCTACCTGAGCATGTTCTTCGGCATCGG
CCTGACCGAGGTGACCGTGGCCGGCGAGGTGCTGGACATCTACTACGCCAGATACGCCGACTGGCTGTTC
ACCACCCCTTTGCTTCTGCTCGACCTGGCCCTGCTGGCTAAGGTGGACAGGGTGAGCATCGGAACCCTGG
TGGGAGTGGACGCCCTGATGATCGTGACCGGCCTGATCGGCGCCCTGAGCCACACCCCACTGGCTAGGTA
CAGCTGGTGGCTGTTCAGCACCATCTGCATGATCGTGGTGCTGTACTTCCTGGCTACCAGCCTGAGGGCT
GCTGCTAAGGAGAGGGGACCAGAGGTGGCTAGCACCTTCAACACCCTGACCGCCCTGGTGCTGGTGCTGT
GGACCGCCTACCCCATCCTGTGGATCATCGGAACCGAGGGAGCTGGAGTGGTGGGACTGGGAATCGAGAC
CCTGCTGTTCATGGTGCTGGACGTGACCGCCAAAGTGGGCTTCGGCTTCATCCTGCTGAGGAGCAGGGCC
ATCCTGGGCGACACCGAGGCCCCCGAGCCCCGACCGGTAGTAGCAGTGAGCAAGGGCGAGGAGCTGTTCA
CCGGGGTGGTGCCCATCCTGGTCGAGCTGGACGGCGACGTAAACGGCCACAAGTTCAGCGTGTCCGGCGA
GGGCGAGGGCGATGCCACCTACGGCAAGCTGACCCTGAAGTTCATCTGCACCACCGGCAAGCTGCCCGTG
CCCTGGCCCACCCTCGTGACCACCCTGACCTACGGCGTGCAGTGCTTCAGCCGCTACCCCGACCACATGA
AGCAGCACGACTTCTTCAAGTCCGCCATGCCCGAAGGCTACGTCCAGGAGCGCACCATCTTCTTCAAGGA
CGACGGCAACTACAAGACCCGCGCCGAGGTGAAGTTCGAGGGCGACACCCTGGTGAACCGCATCGAGCTG
AAGGGCATCGACTTCAAGGAGGACGGCAACATCCTGGGGCACAAGCTGGAGTACAACTACAACAGCCACA
ACGTCTATATCATGGCCGACAAGCAGAAGAACGGCATCAAGGTGAACTTCAAGATCCGCCACAACATCGA
GGACGGCAGCGTGCAGCTCGCCGACCACTACCAGCAGAACACCCCCATCGGCGACGGCCCCGTGCTGCTG
CCCGACAACCACTACCTGAGCACCCAGTCCGCCCTGAGCAAAGACCCCAACGAGAAGCGCGATCACATGG
TCCTGCTGGAGTTCGTGACCGCCGCCGGGATCACTCTCGGCATGGACGAGCTGTACAAGTAAGAATTCGA
TATCAAGCTTATCGATAATCAACCTCTGGATTACAAAATTTGTGAAAGATTGACTGGTATTCTTAACTAT
GTTGCTCCTTTTACGCTATGTGGATACGCTGCTTTAATGCCTTTGTATCATGCTATTGCTTCCCGTATGG
CTTTCATTTTCTCCTCCTTGTATAAATCCTGGTTGCTGTCTCTTTATGAGGAGTTGTGGCCCGTTGTCAG
GCAACGTGGCGTGGTGTGCACTGTGTTTGCTGACGCAACCCCCACTGGTTGGGGCATTGCCACCACCTGT
CAGCTCCTTTCCGGGACTTTCGCTTTCCCCCTCCCTATTGCCACGGCGGAACTCATCGCCGCCTGCCTTG
CCCGCTGCTGGACAGGGGCTCGGCTGTTGGGCACTGACAATTCCGTGGTGTTGTCGGGGAAATCATCGTC
CTTTCCTTGGCTGCTCGCCTGTGTTGCCACCTGGATTCTGCGCGGGACGTCCTTCTGCTACGTCCCTTCG
GCCCTCAATCCAGCGGACCTTCCTTCCCGCGGCCTGCTGCCGGCTCTGCGGCCTCTTCCGCGTCTTCGCC
TTCGCCCTCAGACGAGTCGGATCTCCCTTTGGGCCGCCTCCCCGCATCGATACCGTCGACCTCGAGACCT
AGAAAAACATGGAGCAATCACAAGTAGCAATACAGCAGCTACCAATGCTGATTGTGCCTGGCTAGAAGCA
CAAGAGGAGGAGGAGGTGGGTTTTCCAGTCACACCTCAGGTACCTTTAAGACCAATGACTTACAAGGCAG
CTGTAGATCTTAGCCACTTTTTAAAAGAAAAGGGGGGACTGGAAGGGCTAATTCACTCCCAACGAAGACA
AGATATCCTTGATCTGTGGATCTACCACACACAAGGCTACTTCCCTGATTGGCAGAACTACACACCAGGG
CCAGGGATCAGATATCCACTGACCTTTGGATGGTGCTACAAGCTAGTACCAGTTGAGCAAGAGAAGGTAG
AAGAAGCCAATGAAGGAGAGAACACCCGCTTGTTACACCCTGTGAGCCTGCATGGGATGGATGACCCGGA
GAGAGAAGTATTAGAGTGGAGGTTTGACAGCCGCCTAGCATTTCATCACATGGCCCGAGAGCTGCATCCG
GACTGTACTGGGTCTCTCTGGTTAGACCAGATCTGAGCCTGGGAGCTCTCTGGCTAACTAGGGAACCCAC
TGCTTAAGCCTCAATAAAGCTTGCCTTGAGTGCTTCAAGTAGTGTGTGCCCGTCTGTTGTGTGACTCTGG
TAACTAGAGATCCCTCAGACCCTTTTAGTCAGTGTGGAAAATCTCTAGCAGGGCCCGTTTAAACCCGCTG
ATCAGCCTCGACTGTGCCTTCTAGTTGCCAGCCATCTGTTGTTTGCCCCTCCCCCGTGCCTTCCTTGACC
CTGGAAGGTGCCACTCCCACTGTCCTTTCCTAATAAAATGAGGAAATTGCATCGCATTGTCTGAGTAGGT
GTCATTCTATTCTGGGGGGTGGGGTGGGGCAGGACAGCAAGGGGGAGGATTGGGAAGACAATAGCAGGCA
TGCTGGGGATGCGGTGGGCTCTATGGCTTCTGAGGCGGAAAGAACCAGCTGGGGCTCTAGGGGGTATCCC
C
[124 nt withheld, positions 7002-7125]
C
[91 nt withheld, positions 7127-7217]
A
[49 nt withheld, positions 7219-7267]
CCTTTGACGTTGGAGTCCACGTTCTTT
[37 nt withheld, positions 7295-7331]
ACCCTATCTCGGTCTATTCTTTTGATTTATAAGGGATTTTGCCGATTTCGGCCTATTGGTTAAAAAATGA
GCTGATTTAACAAAAATTTAACGCGAATTAATTCTGTGGAATGTGTGTCAGTTAGGGTGTGGAAAGTCCC
CAGGCTCCCCAGCAGGCAGAAGTATGCAAAGCATGCATCTCAATTAGTCAGCAACCAGGTGTGGAAAGTC
CCCAGGCTCCCCAGCAGGCAGAAGTATGCAAAGCATGCATCTCAATTAGTCAGCAACCATAGTCCCGCCC
CTAACTCCGCCCATCCCGCCCCTAACTCCGCCCAGTTCCGCCCATTCTCCGCCCCATGGCTGACTAATTT
TTTTTATTTATGCAGAGGCCGAGGCCGCCTCTGCCTCTGAGCTATTCCAGAAGTAGTGAGGAGGCTTTTT
TGGAGGCCTAGGCTTTTGCAAAAAGCTCCCGGGAGCTTGTATATCCATTTTCGGATCTGATCAGCACGTG
TTGACAATTAATCATCGGCATAGTATATCGGCATAGTATAATACGACAAGGTGAGGAACTAAACCATGGC
CAAGTTGACCAGTGCCGTTCCGGTGCTCACCGCGCGCGACGTCGCCGGAGCGGTCGAGTTCTGGACCGAC
CGGCTCGGGTTCTCCCGGGACTTCGTGGAGGACGACTTCGCCGGTGTGGTCCGGGACGACGTGACCCTGT
TCATCAGCGCGGTCCAGGACCAGGTGGTGCCGGACAACACCCTGGCCTGGGTGTGGGTGCGCGGCCTGGA
CGAGCTGTACGCCGAGTGGTCGGAGGTCGTGTCCACGAACTTCCGGGACGCCTCCGGGCCGGCCATGACC
GAGATCGGCGAGCAGCCGTGGGGGCGGGAGTTCGCCCTGCGCGACCCGGCCGGCAACTGCGTGCACTTCG
TGGCCGAGGAGCAGGACTGACACGTGCTACGAGATTTCGATTCCACCGCCGCCTTCTATGAAAGGTTGGG
CTTCGGAATCGTTTTCCGGGACGCCGGCTGGATGATCCTCCAGCGCGGGGATCTCATGCTGGAGTTCTTC
GCCCACCCCAACTTGTTTATTGCAGCTTATAATGGTTACAAATAAAGCAATAGCATCACAAATTTCACAA
ATAAAGCATTTTTTTCACTGCATTCTAGTTGTGGTTTGTCCAAACTCATCAATGTATCTTATCATGTCTG
TATACCGTCGACCTCTAGCTAGAGCTTGGCGTAATCATGGTCATAGCTGTTTCCTGTGTGAAATTGTTAT
CCGCTCACAATTCCACACAACATACGAGCCGGAAGCATAAAGTGTAAAGCCTGGGGTGCCTAATGAGTGA
GCTAACTCACATTAATTGCGTTGCGCTCACTGCCCGCTTTCCAGTCGGGAAACCTGTCGTGCCAGCTGCA
TTAATGAATCGGCCAACGCGCGGGGAGAGGCGGTTTGCGTATTGGGCGCTCTTCCGCTTCCTCGCTCACT
GACTCGCTGCGCTCGGTCGTTCGGCTGCGGCGAGCGGTATCAGCTCACTCAAAGGCGGTAATACGGTTAT
CCACAGAATCAGGGGATAACGCAGGAAAGAACATGTGAGCAAAAGGCCAGCAAAAGGCCAGGAACCGTAA
AAAGGCCGCGTTGCTGGCGTTTTTCCATAGGCTCCGCCCCCCTGACGAGCATCACAAAAATCGACGCTCA
AGTCAGAGGTGGCGAAACCCGACAGGACTATAAAGATACCAGGCGTTTCCCCCTGGAAGCTCCCTCGTGC
GCTCTCCTGTTCCGACCCTGCCGCTTACCGGATACCTGTCCGCCTTTCTCCCTTCGGGAAGCGTGGCGCT
TTCTCATAGCTCACGCTGTAGGTATCTCAGTTCGGTGTAGGTCGTTCGCTCCAAGCTGGGCTGTGTGCAC
GAACCCCCCGTTCAGCCCGACCGCTGCGCCTTATCCGGTAACTATCGTCTTGAGTCCAACCCGGTAAGAC
ACGACTTATCGCCACTGGCAGCAGCCACTGGTAACAGGATTAGCAGAGCGAGGTATGTAGGCGGTGCTAC
AGAGTTCTTGAAGTGGTGGCCTAACTACGGCTACACTAGAAGAACAGTATTTGGTATCTGCGCTCTGCTG
AAGCCAGTTACCTTCGGAAAAAGAGTTGGTAGCTCTTGATCCGGCAAACAAACCACCGCTGGTAGCGGTG
GTTTTTTTGTTTGCAAGCAGCAGATTACGCGCAGAAAAAAAGGATCTCAAGAAGATCCTTTGATCTTTTC
TACGGGGTCTGACGCTCAGTGGAACGAAAACTCACGTTAAGGGATTTTGGTCATGAGATTATCAAAAAGG
ATCTTCACCTAGATCCTTTTAAATTAAAAATGAAGTTTTAAATCAATCTAAAGTATATATGAGTAAACTT
GGTCTGACAGTTACCAATGCTTAATCAGTGAGGCACCTATCTCAGCGATCTGTCTATTTCGTTCATCCAT
AGTTGCCTGACTCCCCGTCGTGTAGATAACTACGATACGGGAGGGCTTACCATCTGGCCCCAGTGCTGCA
ATGATACCGCGAGACCCACGCTCACCGGCTCCAGATTTATCAGCAATAAACCAGCCAGCCGGAAGGGCCG
AGCGCAGAAGTGGTCCTGCAACTTTATCCGCCTCCATCCAGTCTATTAATTGTTGCCGGGAAGCTAGAGT
AAGTAGTTCGCCAGTTAATAGTTTGCGCAACGTTGTTGCCATTGCTACAGGCATCGTGGTGTCACGCTCG
TCGTTTGGTATGGCTTCATTCAGCTCCGGTTCCCAACGATCAAGGCGAGTTACATGATCCCCCATGTTGT
GCAAAAAAGCGGTTAGCTCCTTCGGTCCTCCGATCGTTGTCAGAAGTAAGTTGGCCGCAGTGTTATCACT
CATGGTTATGGCAGCACTGCATAATTCTCTTACTGTCATGCCATCCGTAAGATGCTTTTCTGTGACTGGT
GAGTACTCAACCAAGTCATTCTGAGAATAGTGTATGCGGCGACCGAGTTGCTCTTGCCCGGCGTCAATAC
GGGATAATACCGCGCCACATAGCAGAACTTTAAAAGTGCTCATCATTGGAAAACGTTCTTCGGGGCGAAA
ACTCTCAAGGATCTTACCGCTGTTGAGATCCAGTTCGATGTAACCCACTCGTGCACCCAACTGATCTTCA
GCATCTTTTACTTTCACCAGCGTTTCTGGGTGAGCAAAAACAGGAAGGCAAAATGCCGCAAAAAAGGGAA
TAAGGGCGACACGGAAATGTTGAATACTCATACTCTTCCTTTTTCAATATTATTGAAGCATTTATCAGGG
TTATTGTCTCATGAGCGGATACATATTTGAATGTATTTAGAAAAATAAACAAATAGGGGTTCCGCGCACA
TTTCCCCGAAAAGTGCCACCTGAC
Features (pLannotate 1.2.2; 31 found; start..end, strand, type, name):
     31..83      -  misc_feature   bom (fragment): basis of mobility region from pBR322
    238..617     +  enhancer       CMV enhancer: human cytomegalovirus immediate early enhancer
    618..817     +  promoter       CMV promoter: human cytomegalovirus (CMV) immediate early promoter
    835..1015    +  LTR            5' LTR (truncated): truncated 5' long terminal repeat (LTR) from HIV-1
   1062..1187    +  misc_feature   HIV-1 Ψ: packaging signal of human immunodeficiency virus type 1
   1171..1534    +  CDS            HIV-1 gag (fragment): gag protein from human immunodeficiency virus 1; gag
   1680..1913    +  misc_feature   RRE: The Rev response element (RRE) of HIV-1 allows for Rev-dependent mRNA export from the nucleus to the cytoplasm.
   2290..2390    +  CDS            Rev (fragment): human immunodeficiency virus 1 (HIV-1) Rev protein; rev; enhances nuclear export of unspliced and incompletely spliced viral mRNAs
   2440..2557    +  misc_feature   cPPT/CTS: central polypurine tract and central termination sequence of HIV-1
   2602..3891    +  promoter       CaMKII promoter: promoter for the mouse calcium/calmodulin-dependent kinase II α subunit
   3907..4650    +  CDS            aop3: BACR3_HALSD - Experimental evidence at protein level: Swiss-Prot protein existence level 1. Light-driven proton pump. From Halorubrum sodomense.
   4666..5382    +  CDS            EGFP: the original enhanced GFP (Yang et al., 1996) mammalian codon-optimized
   5383..5407    +  misc_feature   MCS (fragment): pBluescript multiple cloning site
   5407..5995    +  misc_feature   WPRE: woodchuck hepatitis virus posttranscriptional regulatory element
   5932..6513    +  CDS            nef (fragment): NEF_HV1H2 - Experimental evidence at protein level: Swiss-Prot protein existence level 1. Extracellular Nef protein targets CD4(+) T-lymphocytes for apoptosis by interacting with CXCR4 surface receptors. From Human immunodeficiency virus type 1 group M subtype B (isolate HXB2) (HIV-1).
   6520..6700    +  LTR            5' LTR (truncated): truncated 5' long terminal repeat (LTR) from HIV-1
   6732..6956    +  polyA_signal   bGH poly(A) signal: bovine growth hormone polyadenylation signal
   6960..6981    +  promoter       SV40 promoter (fragment): SV40 enhancer and early promoter
   7002..7430    +  rep_origin     f1 ori (sequence partly withheld): f1 bacteriophage origin of replication; arrow indicates direction of (+) strand synthesis
   7444..7773    +  promoter       SV40 promoter: SV40 enhancer and early promoter
   7821..7868    +  promoter       EM7 promoter: synthetic bacterial promoter&nbsp
   7887..8261    +  CDS            BleoR: antibiotic-binding protein; Sh ble from Streptoalloteichus hindustanus; confers resistance to bleomycin, phleomycin, and Zeocin™
   8271..8396    +  CDS            ble (fragment): BLE_KLEPN - Experimental evidence at protein level: Swiss-Prot protein existence level 1. Binding protein with a strong affinity to the bleomycin family of antibiotics. Binds to CL990; an antimitotic-antibiotic compound. From Klebsiella pneumoniae.
   8391..8512    +  polyA_signal   SV40 poly(A) signal: SV40 polyadenylation signal
   8583..8605    -  protein_bind   lac operator (fragment): The lac repressor binds to the lac operator to inhibit transcription in E. coli. This inhibition can be relieved by adding lactose or isopropyl-β-D-thiogalactopyranoside (IPTG). lac repressor encoded by lacI
   8609..8639    -  promoter       lac promoter: promoter for the E. coli lac operon
   8654..8675    -  protein_bind   CAP binding site: CAP binding activates transcription in the presence of cAMP. E. coli catabolite activator protein
   8688..8780    -  CDS            lacI (fragment): lac repressor; lacI; The lac repressor binds to the lac operator to inhibit transcription in E. coli. This inhibition can be relieved by adding lactose or isopropyl-β-D-thiogalactopyranoside (IPTG).
   8963..9551    -  rep_origin     ori: high-copy-number ColE1/pMB1/pBR322/pUC origin of replication
   9722..10582   -  CDS            AmpR: β-lactamase; bla; confers resistance to ampicillin, carbenicillin, and related antibiotics
  10583..10687   -  promoter       AmpR promoter: bla
