[The description below was written by a language model from this plasmid's Addgene catalogue record and pLannotate feature annotations shown in this document.]
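Description:
FCK-ArchT-GFP is an HIV-1-based lentiviral transfer plasmid built on the FCK(1.3)GW backbone for expressing the optogenetic silencer ArchT, fused to GFP, in mammalian neurons. It is maintained in E. coli through a high-copy ColE1/pUC-type origin and an ampicillin resistance gene, and a recombination-deficient strain is specified, as is usual for plasmids carrying repeated LTR sequences. The backbone also carries an f1 origin and an SV40/EM7-driven bleomycin/Zeocin resistance cassette that lies outside the LTR-flanked region, so it would not be packaged into virus.

The viral genome is transcribed in packaging cells from a CMV enhancer/promoter fused to a truncated 5' LTR, an arrangement typical of Tat-independent vectors. This is followed by the Ψ packaging signal with a gag fragment, the Rev response element for nuclear export of full-length RNA, and the cPPT/CTS, which aids nuclear import of the reverse-transcribed genome. The internal expression cassette uses a roughly 1.3 kb mouse CaMKIIα promoter, commonly used to bias expression toward excitatory neurons. It drives the archaerhodopsin from Halorubrum strain TP009, which the automated annotation matches to the related light-driven proton pump of Halorubrum sodomense. EGFP is joined to its C terminus. The 1476 bp insert sits between retained BamHI and EcoRI sites. A WPRE downstream enhances transcript stability and expression, followed by the 3' LTR (annotated by the software as a truncated 5' LTR) and a bGH polyadenylation signal.

The construct is used to produce lentivirus for light-driven inhibition of neuronal activity. Illumination activates outward proton pumping that hyperpolarises expressing cells, while GFP fluorescence marks them. The associated work applied this high-light-sensitivity silencer to non-human primate cortex.
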