Addgene plasmid #31177: FCK-ArchT-GFP
Purpose: Lentiviral expression of ArchT-GFP for neuronal inhibition
Depositing lab: Edward Boyden. Depositing organization: Massachusetts Institute of Technology. Publication: A high-light sensitivity optical neural silencer: development and application to optogenetic control of non-human primate cortex. Han X, Chow BY, Zhou H, Klapoetke NC, Chuong A, Rajimehr R, Yang A, Baratta MV, Winkle J, Desimone R, Boyden ES. Front Syst Neurosci. 2011;5:18. Epub 2011 Apr 13. 10.3389/fnsys.2011.00018 PubMed 21811444.
Backbone
  Vector backbone: FCK(1.3)GW
  Backbone manufacturer: Pavel Osten
  Backbone size w/o insert (bp): 9239
  Vector type: Mammalian Expression, Lentiviral
Growth in bacteria
  Bacterial resistance: Ampicillin, 100 μg/mL
  Growth temperature: 37°C
  Growth strain: Stbl3
  Growth instructions: Use recombinase-free E. coli (e.g., Invitrogen's Stbl3)
  Copy number: Unknown
Gene/Insert
  Gene/Insert name: ArchT-GFP (alt names: ArchT; archaerhodopsin TP009; archaerhodopsin)
  Species: H. strain TP009
  Insert size (bp): 1476
  Promoter: CaMKII
  Tag / fusion protein: GFP (C terminal on insert)
  Cloning method: Restriction Enzyme; 5′ cloning site BamHI (not destroyed); 3′ cloning site EcoRI (not destroyed)
  Sequencing primers: 5′ cccaagctcgtcaatcaagc
Terms and licenses: Academic/Nonprofit Terms; Industry Terms: Not Available to Industry
Depositor comments: PLEASE CONTACT ED BOYDEN () FOR DETAILS ON THIS REAGENT AND FURTHER REAGENTS IN THIS LINE.
How to cite: FCK-ArchT-GFP was a gift from Edward Boyden (Addgene plasmid # 31177 ; http://n2t.net/addgene:31177 ; RRID:Addgene_31177)
