>Addgene plasmid #31177 | FCK-ArchT-GFP | addgene partial sequence | sequence record 36128 | EGFP-N 5'-CGTCGCCGTCCAGCTCGACCAG-3'
CCTGCTCCTCAGCAGGATGAAGCCGAAGCCCACTTTGGCGGTCACGTCCAGCACCATGAACAGCAGGGTC
TCGATTCCCAGTCCCACCACTCCAGCTCCCTCGGTTCCGATGATCCACAGGATGGGGTAGGCGGTCCACA
GCACCAGCACCAGGGCGGTCAGGGTGTTGAAGGTGCTAGCCACCTCTGGTCCCCTCTCCTTAGCAGCAGC
CCTCAGGCTGGTAGCCAGGAAGTACAGCACCACGATCATGCAGATGGTGCTGAACAGCCACCAGCTGTAC
CTAGCCAGTGGGGTGTGGCTCAGGGCGCCGATCAGGCCGGTCACGATCATCAGGGCGTCCACTCCCACCA
GGGTTCCGATGCTCACCCTGTCCACCTTAGCCAGCAGGGCCTGGTCGAGCAGAAGCAAAGNGATGGTGAA
CAGCCAGTCGGCGTATCTGGCGTAGTAGATGTCCAGCACCTCGCCGGCCACGGTCACCTCGGTCAGGCCG
ATGCCGAAGAACATGCTCAGGTAGGCGGCGCTGGCGATGCCGGGCACCAGGATTGTGATGCTGTAGTACT
CCCTGGCCTCCTTGTCGGTCACGCCCCAGCCCTTCACGATGAAGTAGAAGGTGCCGATCAGCATCAGCAG
GGTTCCGATTCCCAGCCACAGGGTCTCTGGCCTTCCGTCGCCCAGCAGGTCGTATCCTGCCTGCAGAGCG
ATGGGGTCCATGGTGGCGGATCCCCCGCTGCCCCCAGAACTAGGGGCCACTCGCCTGCCCGTGCTCCTGA
GTGCAAACGGAGAA
