>Addgene plasmid #31177 | FCK-ArchT-GFP | addgene partial sequence | sequence record 37635 | EGFP-N 5'-CGTCGCCGTCCAGCTCGACCAG-3'
CTGCTACTACCGGTCGGGGCTCGGGGGCCTCGGTGTCGCCCAGGATGGCCCTGCTCCTCAGCAGGATGAA
GCCGAAGCCCACTTTGGCGGTCACGTCCAGCACCATGAACAGCAGGGTCTCGATTCCCAGTCCCACCACT
CCAGCTCCCTCGGTTCCGATGATCCACAGGATGGGGTAGGCGGTCCACAGCACCAGCACCAGGGCGGTCA
GGGTGTTGAAGGTGCTAGCCACCTCTGGTCCCCTCTCCTTAGCAGCAGCCCTCAGGCTGGTAGCCAGGAA
GTACAGCACCACGATCATGCAGATGGTGCTGAACAGCCACCAGCTGTACCTAGCCAGTGGGGTGTGGCTC
AGGGCGCCGATCAGGCCGGTCACGATCATCAGGGCGTCCACTCCCACCAGGGTTCCGATGCTCACCCTGT
CCACCTTAGCCAGCAGGGCCAGGTCGAGCAGAAGCAAAGGGGTGGTGAACAGCCAGTCGGCGTATCTGGC
GTAGTAGATGTCCAGCACCTCGCCGGCCACGGTCACCTCGGTCAGGCCGATGCCGAAGAACATGCTCAGG
TAGGCGGCGCTGGCGATGCCGGGCACCAGGATTGTGATGCTGTAGTACTCCCTGGCCTCCTTGTCGGTCA
CGCCCCAGCCCTTCACGATGAAGTAGAAGGTGCCGATCAGCATCAGCAGGGTTCCGATTCCCAGCCACAG
GGTCTCTGGCCTTCCGTCGCCCAGCAGGTCGTATCCTGCCTGCAGAGCGATGGGGTC
